>Addgene plasmid #36794 | TAL2385 | depositor partial sequence | sequence record 45987 | TAL2385 sequence 1640 bps
GAACCTGACCCCAGACCAGGTAGTCGCAATCGCGTCACATGACGGGGGAAAGCAAGCCCTGGAAACCGTG
CAAAGGTTGTTGCCGGTCCTTTGTCAAGACCACGGCCTTACACCGGAGCAAGTCGTGGCCATTGCAAGCA
ACATCGGTGGCAAACAGGCTCTTGAGACGGTTCAGAGACTTCTCCCAGTTCTCTGTCAAGCCCACGGGCT
GACTCCCGATCAAGTTGTAGCGATTGCGAATAACAATGGAGGGAAACAAGCATTGGAGACTGTCCAACGG
CTCCTTCCCGTGTTGTGTCAAGCCCACGGTTTGACGCCTGCACAAGTGGTCGCCATCGCCAACAACAACG
GCGGTAAGCAGGCGCTGGAAACAGTACAGCGCCTGCTGCCTGTACTGTGCCAGGATCATGGACTGACCCC
AGACCAGGTAGTCGCAATCGCGTCAAACGGAGGGGGAAAGCAAGCCCTGGAAACCGTGCAAAGGTTGTTG
CCGGTCCTTTGTCAAGACCACGGCCTTACACCGGAGCAAGTCGTGGCCATTGCAAGCAATGGGGGTGGCA
AACAGGCTCTTGAGACGGTTCAGAGACTTCTCCCAGTTCTCTGTCAAGCCCACGGGCTGACTCCCGATCA
AGTTGTAGCGATTGCGTCGCATGACGGAGGGAAACAAGCATTGGAGACTGTCCAACGGCTCCTTCCCGTG
TTGTGTCAAGCCCACGGTTTGACGCCTGCACAAGTGGTCGCCATCGCCAGCCATGATGGCGGTAAGCAGG
CGCTGGAAACAGTACAGCGCCTGCTGCCTGTACTGTGCCAGGATCATGGACTGACCCCAGACCAGGTAGT
CGCAATCGCGAACAATAATGGGGGAAAGCAAGCCCTGGAAACCGTGCAAAGGTTGTTGCCGGTCCTTTGT
CAAGACCACGGCCTTACACCGGAGCAAGTCGTGGCCATTGCATCCCACGACGGTGGCAAACAGGCTCTTG
AGACGGTTCAGAGACTTCTCCCAGTTCTCTGTCAAGCCCACGGGCTGACTCCCGATCAAGTTGTAGCGAT
TGCGTCGCATGACGGAGGGAAACAAGCATTGGAGACTGTCCAACGGCTCCTTCCCGTGTTGTGTCAAGCC
CACGGTTTGACGCCTGCACAAGTGGTCGCCATCGCCAGCCATGATGGCGGTAAGCAGGCGCTGGAAACAG
TACAGCGCCTGCTGCCTGTACTGTGCCAGGATCATGGACTGACCCCAGACCAGGTAGTCGCAATCGCGTC
ACATGACGGGGGAAAGCAAGCCCTGGAAACCGTGCAAAGGTTGTTGCCGGTCCTTTGTCAAGACCACGGC
CTTACACCGGAGCAAGTCGTGGCCATTGCAAGCAATGGGGGTGGCAAACAGGCTCTTGAGACGGTTCAGA
GACTTCTCCCAGTTCTCTGTCAAGCCCACGGGCTGACTCCCGATCAAGTTGTAGCGATTGCGTCGAACAT
TGGAGGGAAACAAGCATTGGAGACTGTCCAACGGCTCCTTCCCGTGTTGTGTCAAGCCCACGGTTTGACG
CCTGCACAAGTGGTCGCCATCGCCAGCCATGATGGCGGTAAGCAGGCGCTGGAAACAGTACAGCGCCTGC
TGCCTGTACTGTGCCAGGATCATGGACTGA
