>Addgene plasmid #36794 | TAL2385 | addgene partial sequence | sequence record 48106 | CMV-F 5'-CGCAAATGGGCGGTAGGCGTG-3'
GCTTACTGGCTTATCGAAATTAATACGACTCACTATAGGGAGACCCAAGCTGGCTAGCACCATGGACTAC
AAAGACCATGACGGTGATTATAAAGATCATGACATCGATTACAAGGATGACGATGACAAGATGGCCCCCA
AGAAGAAGAGGAAGGTGGGCATTCACCGCGGGGTACCTATGGTGGACTTGAGGACACTCGGTTATTCGCA
ACAGCAACAGGAGAAAATCAAGCCTAAGGTCAGGAGCACCGTCGCGCAACACCACGAGGCGCTTGTGGGG
CATGGCTTCACTCATGCGCATATTGTCGCGCTTTCACAGCACCCTGCGGCGCTTGGGACGGTGGCTGTCA
AATACCAAGATATGATTGCGGCCCTGCCCGAAGCCACGCACGAGGCAATTGTAGGGGTCGGTAAACAGTG
GTCGGGAGCGCGAGCACTTGAGGCGCTGCTGACTGTGGCGGGTGAGCTTAGGGGGCCTCCGCTCCAGCTC
GACACCGGGCAGCTGCTGAAGATCGCGAAGAGAGGGGGAGTAACAGCGGTAGAGGCAGTGCACGCCTGGC
GCAATGCGCTCACCGGGGCCCCCTTGAACCTGACCCCAGACCAGGTAGTCGCAATCGCGTCACATGACGG
GGGAAAGCAAGCCCTGGAAACCGTGCAAAGGTTGTTGCCGGTCCTTTGTCAAGACCACGGCCTTACACCG
GAGCAAGTCGTGGCCATTGCAAGCAACATCGGTGGCAAACAGGCTCTTGAGACGGTTCAGAGACTTCTCC
CAGTTCTCTGTCAAGCCCACGGGCTGACTCCCGATCAAGTTGTAGCGATTGCGAATAACAATGGAGGGAA
ACAAGCATTGGAGACTGTCCAACGGCTCCTTCCCGTGTTGTGTCAAGCCCACGGTTTGACGCCTGCACAA
GTGGTCGCCATCGCCA
