>Addgene plasmid #36794 | TAL2385 | addgene partial sequence | sequence record 48107 | JDS-TALEN-F 5'-TAGGGGTCGGTAAACAGTGG-3'
TGTGGCGGGTGAGCTTAGGGGGCCTCCGCTCCAGCTCGACACCGGGCAGCTGCTGAAGATCGCGAAGAGA
GGGGGAGTAACAGCGGTAGAGGCAGTGCACGCCTGGCGCAATGCGCTCACCGGGGCCCCCTTGAACCTGA
CCCCAGACCAGGTAGTCGCAATCGCGTCACATGACGGGGGAAAGCAAGCCCTGGAAACCGTGCAAAGGTT
GTTGCCGGTCCTTTGTCAAGACCACGGCCTTACACCGGAGCAAGTCGTGGCCATTGCAAGCAACATCGGT
GGCAAACAGGCTCTTGAGACGGTTCAGAGACTTCTCCCAGTTCTCTGTCAAGCCCACGGGCTGACTCCCG
ATCAAGTTGTAGCGATTGCGAATAACAATGGAGGGAAACAAGCATTGGAGACTGTCCAACGGCTCCTTCC
CGTGTTGTGTCAAGCCCACGGTTTGACGCCTGCACAAGTGGTCGCCATCGCCAACAACAACGGCGGTAAG
CAGGCGCTGGAAACAGTACAGCGCCTGCTGCCTGTACTGTGCCAGGATCATGGACTGACCCCAGACCAGG
TAGTCGCAATCGCGTCAAACGGAGGGGGAAAGCAAGCCCTGGAAACCGTGCAAAGGTTGTTGCCGGTCCT
TTGTCAAGACCACGGCCTTACACCGGAGCAAGTCGTGGCCATTGCAAGCAATGGGGGTGGCAAACAGGCT
CTTGAGACGGTTCAGAGACTTCTCCCAGTTCTCTGTCAAGCCCACGGGCTGACTCCCGATCAAGTTGTAG
CGATTGCGTC
