[The description below was written by a language model from this plasmid's Addgene catalogue record.]
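Description:
TAL2385 is a mammalian expression plasmid encoding the right-hand monomer of a TALE nuclease (TALEN) pair directed against the human BRCA1 gene. It is built on the JDS71 backbone (about 6.4 kb without insert), one of a set of TALEN receiving vectors designed to accept assembled TALE repeat arrays. The plasmid is maintained at high copy in E. coli under ampicillin selection; the record does not name the origin of replication or list any mammalian selection marker.

The roughly 1.6 kb insert is a custom TALE repeat array, produced by the FLASH assembly method, that specifies binding to an 18-nucleotide half-site in BRCA1. It was cloned between BsmBI sites that were destroyed in the process, as is usual for type IIS cloning, placing the repeats in frame with elements supplied by the backbone: an N-terminal 3X FLAG epitope tag for detection and a C-terminal wild-type FokI cleavage domain. Expression in mammalian cells is driven by the CMV promoter, and the vector type also lists a T7 promoter, which allows in vitro synthesis of TALEN mRNA. The use of a BGH reverse sequencing primer suggests a BGH polyadenylation region downstream of the coding sequence, although this is not otherwise stated.

Because FokI cleaves only as a dimer, this construct is intended to be co-delivered with the matching left BRCA1 TALEN. Binding of the two monomers to adjacent half-sites creates a double-strand break in the intervening spacer, enabling targeted mutagenesis or genome editing at the BRCA1 locus in human cells.
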