Addgene plasmid #36794: TAL2385
Depositing lab: Keith Joung. Depositing organization: Massachusetts General Hospital. Publication: FLASH assembly of TALENs for high-throughput genome editing. Reyon D, Tsai SQ, Khayter C, Foden JA, Sander JD, Joung JK. Nat Biotechnol. 2012 Apr 8. doi: 10.1038/nbt.2170. PubMed 22484455.
Backbone
  Vector backbone: JDS71
  Backbone manufacturer: Joung lab (Addgene Plasmid # 32287)
  Backbone size w/o insert (bp): 6447
  Vector type: Mammalian, T7 for in vitro mRNA synthesis
Growth in bacteria
  Bacterial resistance: Ampicillin, 100 μg/mL
  Growth temperature: 37°C
  Growth strain: XL1 Blue
  Copy number: High Copy
Gene/Insert
  Gene/Insert name: BRCA1-TALEN_Right (alt name: BRCA1)
  Species: H. sapiens (human)
  Insert size (bp): 1640
  Entrez Gene: Brca1
  Promoter: CMV
  Tag / fusion protein: 3X Flag (N terminal on backbone); WT FOKI (C terminal on backbone)
  Cloning method: Restriction Enzyme; 5′ cloning site BsmBI (destroyed during cloning); 3′ cloning site BsmBI (destroyed during cloning)
  Sequencing primers: 5′ CMV-F; 3′ BGH-rev
Terms and licenses: Academic/Nonprofit Terms; Industry Terms: Not Available to Industry
Depositor comments: Target binding site: TCAGGTTCCGCCCCTACC It is strongly recommended that users perform a diagnostic digest to verify this plasmid prior to use. For example, a double digest of the plasmid with BamHI and KpnI should result in two bands at 2.2kb and 5.9kb.
How to cite: TAL2385 was a gift from Keith Joung (Addgene plasmid # 36794 ; http://n2t.net/addgene:36794 ; RRID:Addgene_36794)
